Addgene plasmid #121109: Fuw PBRM1 mBD5
Purpose: conditional expression
Depositing lab: Emily Dykhuizen. Depositing organization: Purdue University. Publication: Individual Bromodomains of Polybromo-1 Contribute to Chromatin Association and Tumor Suppression in Clear Cell Renal Carcinoma. Porter EG, Dykhuizen EC. J Biol Chem. 2017 Jan 4. pii: jbc.M116.746875. doi: 10.1074/jbc.M116.746875. PubMed 28053089.
Backbone
  Vector backbone: Fuw
  Vector type: Lentiviral
  Selectable markers: Puromycin
Growth in bacteria
  Bacterial resistance: Ampicillin, 100 μg/mL
  Growth temperature: 37°C
  Growth strain: NEB Stable
  Copy number: High Copy
Gene/Insert
  Gene/Insert name: PBRM1 (N739A)
  Species: H. sapiens (human)
  Mutation: PBRM1 (N739A)
  Entrez Gene: PBRM1 (a.k.a. BAF180, PB1, RCC, SMARCH1)
  Cloning method: Restriction Enzyme; 5′ cloning site Unknown (unknown if destroyed); 3′ cloning site Unknown (unknown if destroyed)
Terms and licenses: Academic/Nonprofit Terms; Industry Terms: Not Available to Industry
How to cite: Fuw PBRM1 mBD5 was a gift from Emily Dykhuizen (Addgene plasmid # 121109 ; http://n2t.net/addgene:121109 ; RRID:Addgene_121109)
