[The description below was written by a language model from this plasmid's Addgene catalogue record and pLannotate feature annotations shown in this document.]
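Description:
Fuw PBRM1 mBD5 is a lentiviral transfer plasmid built on the Fuw backbone for tetracycline-regulated ("conditional") expression of a bromodomain mutant of Polybromo-1 (PBRM1, also called BAF180), a subunit of the PBAF SWI/SNF chromatin remodelling complex. The insert carries the N739A substitution; the "mBD5" in the name suggests this disables the fifth bromodomain, although the record does not spell that out. The catalogue lists the gene as human, whereas the automated annotation matched the roughly 4.9 kb open reading frame to the mouse Pbrm1 protein entry, which may simply reflect the closest database hit for a highly conserved protein.

In the 14.5 kb sequence, the PBRM1 coding region sits downstream of a tetracycline response element (seven tetO copies) fused to a minimal CMV promoter, so transcription depends on a tetracycline-controlled transactivator. No transactivator is annotated on this plasmid, so it would have to be supplied separately. Downstream, a mouse PGK promoter drives puromycin N-acetyltransferase for selection of transduced mammalian cells, followed by a WPRE to enhance transcript expression.

The viral framework consists of a CMV enhancer/promoter placed ahead of a truncated HIV-1 5' LTR, the Ψ packaging signal with a gag fragment, the RRE for Rev-dependent export, the cPPT/CTS and a truncated 3' LTR followed by a bGH polyadenylation signal. Packaging functions must be provided in trans.

Outside the viral unit are a high-copy ColE1/pUC origin and AmpR for propagation in E. coli, an f1 origin, and an SV40/EM7-driven BleoR cassette. The associated study examined how individual PBRM1 bromodomains contribute to chromatin association and tumour suppression in clear cell renal carcinoma.
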