Features (pLannotate 1.2.2; 34 found; start..end, strand, type, name):
     18..118     +  CDS            Rev (fragment): human immunodeficiency virus 1 (HIV-1) Rev protein; rev; enhances nuclear export of unspliced and incompletely spliced viral mRNAs
    168..285     +  misc_feature   cPPT/CTS: central polypurine tract and central termination sequence of HIV-1
    342..612     +  protein_bind   tetracycline response element: contains seven copies of the tetracycline operator tetO tetracycline repressor TetR
    623..640     +  misc_feature   MCS (fragment): pUC18/19 multiple cloning site
    645..683     +  promoter       minimal CMV promoter: human cytomegalovirus (CMV) immediate early promoter
    812..5713    +  CDS            Pbrm1: PB1_MOUSE - Also known as Baf180, Pb1. Experimental evidence at protein level: Swiss-Prot protein existence level 1. Involved in transcriptional activation and repression of select genes by chromatin remodeling (alteration of DNA-nucleosome topology). Required for the stability of the SWI/SNF chromatin remodeling complex SWI/SNF-B (PBAF). Acts as a negative regulator of cell proliferation. From Mus musculus (Mouse).
   5736..6235    +  promoter       PGK promoter: mouse phosphoglycerate kinase 1 promoter
   6256..6855    +  CDS            PuroR: puromycin N-acetyltransferase; pac from Streptomyces alboniger; confers resistance to puromycin
   6856..6879    +  misc_feature   MCS (fragment): pBluescript multiple cloning site
   6879..7467    +  misc_feature   WPRE: woodchuck hepatitis virus posttranscriptional regulatory element
   7404..7985    +  CDS            nef (fragment): NEF_HV1H2 - Experimental evidence at protein level: Swiss-Prot protein existence level 1. Extracellular Nef protein targets CD4(+) T-lymphocytes for apoptosis by interacting with CXCR4 surface receptors. From Human immunodeficiency virus type 1 group M subtype B (isolate HXB2) (HIV-1).
   7992..8172    +  LTR            5' LTR (truncated): truncated 5' long terminal repeat (LTR) from HIV-1
   8204..8428    +  polyA_signal   bGH poly(A) signal: bovine growth hormone polyadenylation signal
   8432..8453    +  promoter       SV40 promoter (fragment): SV40 enhancer and early promoter
   8474..8902    +  rep_origin     f1 ori (sequence partly withheld): f1 bacteriophage origin of replication; arrow indicates direction of (+) strand synthesis
   8916..9245    +  promoter       SV40 promoter: SV40 enhancer and early promoter
   9293..9340    +  promoter       EM7 promoter: synthetic bacterial promoter&nbsp
   9359..9733    +  CDS            BleoR: antibiotic-binding protein; Sh ble from Streptoalloteichus hindustanus; confers resistance to bleomycin, phleomycin, and Zeocin™
   9743..9868    +  CDS            ble (fragment): BLE_KLEPN - Experimental evidence at protein level: Swiss-Prot protein existence level 1. Binding protein with a strong affinity to the bleomycin family of antibiotics. Binds to CL990; an antimitotic-antibiotic compound. From Klebsiella pneumoniae.
   9863..9984    +  polyA_signal   SV40 poly(A) signal: SV40 polyadenylation signal
  10055..10077   -  protein_bind   lac operator (fragment): The lac repressor binds to the lac operator to inhibit transcription in E. coli. This inhibition can be relieved by adding lactose or isopropyl-β-D-thiogalactopyranoside (IPTG). lac repressor encoded by lacI
  10081..10111   -  promoter       lac promoter: promoter for the E. coli lac operon
  10126..10147   -  protein_bind   CAP binding site: CAP binding activates transcription in the presence of cAMP. E. coli catabolite activator protein
  10160..10252   -  CDS            lacI (fragment): lac repressor; lacI; The lac repressor binds to the lac operator to inhibit transcription in E. coli. This inhibition can be relieved by adding lactose or isopropyl-β-D-thiogalactopyranoside (IPTG).
  10435..11023   -  rep_origin     ori: high-copy-number ColE1/pMB1/pBR322/pUC origin of replication
  11194..12054   -  CDS            AmpR: β-lactamase; bla; confers resistance to ampicillin, carbenicillin, and related antibiotics
  12055..12159   -  promoter       AmpR promoter: bla
  12218..12270   -  misc_feature   bom (fragment): basis of mobility region from pBR322
  12425..12804   +  enhancer       CMV enhancer: human cytomegalovirus immediate early enhancer
  12805..13004   +  promoter       CMV promoter: human cytomegalovirus (CMV) immediate early promoter
  13022..13202   +  LTR            5' LTR (truncated): truncated 5' long terminal repeat (LTR) from HIV-1
  13249..13374   +  misc_feature   HIV-1 Ψ: packaging signal of human immunodeficiency virus type 1
  13358..13721   +  CDS            HIV-1 gag (fragment): gag protein from human immunodeficiency virus 1; gag
  13867..14100   +  misc_feature   RRE: The Rev response element (RRE) of HIV-1 allows for Rev-dependent mRNA export from the nucleus to the cytoplasm.
>Addgene plasmid #121109 | Fuw PBRM1 mBD5 | addgene full sequence | sequence record 237160 | Addgene NGS Result
CACCATTATCGTTTCAGACCCACCTCCCAACCCCGAGGGGACCCGACAGGCCCGAAGGAATAGAAGAAGA
AGGTGGAGAGAGAGACAGAGACAGATCCATTCGATTAGTGAACGGATCGGCACTGCGTGCGCCAATTCTG
CAGACAAATGGCAGTATTCATCCACAATTTTAAAAGAAAAGGGGGGATTGGGGGGTACAGTGCAGGGGAA
AGAATAGTAGACATAATAGCAACAGACATACAAACTAAAGAATTACAAAAACAAATTACAAAAATTCAAA
ATTTTCGGGTTTATTACAGGGACAGCAGAGATCCAGTTTGGTTAGATCTCGAGTTTACCACTCCCTATCA
GTGATAGAGAAAAGTGAAAGTCGAGTTTACCACTCCCTATCAGTGATAGAGAAAAGTGAAAGTCGAGTTT
ACCACTCCCTATCAGTGATAGAGAAAAGTGAAAGTCGAGTTTACCACTCCCTATCAGTGATAGAGAAAAG
TGAAAGTCGAGTTTACCACTCCCTATCAGTGATAGAGAAAAGTGAAAGTCGAGTTTACCACTCCCTATCA
GTGATAGAGAAAAGTGAAAGTCGAGTTTACCACTCCCTATCAGTGATAGAGAAAAGTGAAAGTCGAGCTC
GGTACCCGGGTCGAGGTAGGCGTGTACGGTGGGAGGCCTATATAAGCAGAGCTCGTTTAGTGAACCGTCA
GATCGCCTGGAGACGCCATCCACGCTGTTTTGACCTCCATAGAAGACACCGGGACCGATCCAGCCTCCGC
GGCCCCGAATTGCTAGCCGATGGATTCGTGAATTCGCCACCATGGGTTCCAAGAGAAGAAGAGCTACCTC
CCCTTCCAGCAGTGTCAGCGGGGACTTTGATGATGGGCACCATTCTGTGTCAACACCAGGCCCAAGCAGG
AAAAGGAGGAGACTTTCCAATCTTCCAACTGTAGATCCTATTGCCGTGTGCCATGAACTCTATAATACCA
TCCGAGACTATAAGGATGAACAGGGCAGACTTCTCTGTGAGCTCTTCATTAGGGCACCAAAGCGAAGAAA
TCAACCAGACTATTATGAAGTGGTTTCTCAGCCCATTGACTTGATGAAAATCCAACAGAAACTAAAAATG
GAAGAGTATGATGATGTTAATTTGCTGACTGCTGACTTCCAGCTTCTTTTTAACAATGCAAAGTCCTATT
ATAAGCCAGATTCTCCTGAATATAAAGCCGCTTGCAAACTCTGGGATTTGTACCTTCGAACAAGAAATGA
GTTTGTTCAGAAAGGAGAAGCAGATGACGAAGATGATGATGAAGATGGGCAAGACAATCAGGGCACAGTG
ACTGAAGGATCTTCTCCAGCTTACTTGAAGGAGATCCTGGAGCAGCTTCTTGAAGCCATAGTTGTAGCTA
CAAATCCATCAGGACGTCTCATTAGCGAACTTTTTCAGAAACTGCCTTCTAAAGTGCAATATCCAGATTA
TTATGCAATAATTAAGGAGCCTATAGATCTCAAGACCATTGCCCAGAGGATACAGAATGGAAGCTACAAA
AGTATTCATGCAATGGCCAAAGATATAGATCTCCTCGCAAAAAATGCCAAAACTTATAATGAGCCTGGCT
CTCAAGTATTCAAGGATGCAAATTCAATTAAAAAAATATTTTATATGAAAAAGGCTGAAATTGAACATCA
TGAAATGGCTAAGTCAAGTCTTCGAATGAGGACTCCATCCAACTTGGCTGCAGCCAGACTGACAGGTCCT
TCACACAGTAAAGGCAGCCTTGGTGAAGAGAGAAATCCCACTAGCAAGTATTACCGTAATAAAAGAGCAG
TACAAGGAGGTCGTTTATCAGCAATTACAATGGCACTTCAATATGGCTCAGAAAGTGAAGAAGATGCTGC
TTTAGCTGCTGCACGCTATGAAGAGGGAGAGTCAGAAGCAGAAAGCATCACTTCCTTTATGGATGTTTCA
AATCCTTTTTATCAGCTTTATGACACAGTTAGGAGTTGTCGGAATAACCAAGGGCAGCTAATAGCTGAAC
CTTTTTACCATTTGCCTTCAAAGAAAAAATACCCTGATTATTACCAGCAAATTAAAATGCCCATATCACT
ACAACAGATCCGAACAAAACTGAAGAATCAAGAATATGAAACTTTAGATCATTTGGAGTGTGATCTGAAT
TTAATGTTTGAAAATGCCAAACGCTATAATGTGCCCAATTCAGCCATCTACAAGCGAGTTCTAAAATTGC
AGCAAGTTATGCAGGCAAAGAAGAAAGAGCTTGCCAGGAGAGACGATATCGAGGACGGAGACAGCATGAT
CTCTTCAGCCACCTCTGATACTGGTAGTGCCAAAAGAAAAAGTAAAAAGAACATAAGAAAGCAGCGAATG
AAAATCTTATTCAATGTTGTTCTTGAAGCTCGAGAGCCAGGTTCAGGCAGAAGACTTTGTGACCTATTTA
TGGTTAAACCATCCAAAAAGGACTATCCTGATTATTATAAAATCATCTTGGAGCCAATGGACTTGAAAAT
AATTGAGCATAACATCCGCAATGACAAATATGCTGGTGAAGAGGGAATGATAGAAGACATGAAGCTGATG
TTCCGGAATGCCAGGCACTATAATGAGGAGGGCTCCCAGGTTTATAATGATGCACATATCCTGGAGAAGT
TACTCAAGGAGAAAAGGAAAGAGCTGGGCCCACTGCCTGATGATGATGACATGGCTTCTCCCAAACTCAA
GCTGAGTAGGAAGAGTGGCATTTCTCCTAAAAAATCAAAATACATGACTCCAATGCAGCAGAAACTAAAT
GAGGTCTATGAAGCTGTAAAGAACTATACTGATAAGAGGGGTCGCCGCCTCAGTGCCATATTTCTGAGGC
TTCCCTCTAGATCTGAGTTGCCTGACTACTATCTGACTATTAAAAAGCCCATGGACATGGAAAAAATTCG
AAGTCACATGATGGCCAACAAGTACCAAGATATTGACTCTATGGTTGAGGACTTTGTCATGATGTTTAAT
AATGCCTGTACGTACGCCGAGCCGGAGTCTTTGATCTACAAAGATGCTCTTGTTCTACACAAAGTCCTGC
TTGAAACACGCAGAGACCTGGAGGGAGATGAGGACTCTCATGTCCCAAATGTGACTTTGCTGATTCAAGA
GCTTATCCACAATCTTTTTGTGTCAGTCATGAGTCATCAGGATGATGAGGGAAGATGCTACAGCGATTCT
TTAGCAGAAATTCCTGCTGTGGATCCCAACTTTCCTAACAAACCACCCCTTACATTTGACATAATTAGGA
AGAATGTTGAAAATAATCGCTACCGTCGGCTTGATTTATTTCAAGAGCATATGTTTGAAGTATTGGAACG
AGCAAGAAGGATGAATCGGACAGATTCAGAAATATATGAAGATGCAGTAGAACTTCAGCAGTTTTTTATT
AAAATTCGTGATGAACTCTGCAAAAATGGAGAGATTCTTCTTTCACCGGCACTCAGCTATACCACAAAAC
ATTTGCATAATGATGTGGAGAAAGAGAGAAAGGAAAAATTGCCAAAAGAAATAGAGGAAGATAAACTAAA
ACGAGAAGAAGAAAAAAGAGAAGCTGAAAAGAGTGAAGATTCCTCTGGTGCTGCAGGCCTCTCAGGCTTA
CATCGCACATACAGCCAGGACTGTAGCTTTAAAAACAGCATGTACCATGTTGGAGATTACGTCTATGTGG
AACCTGCAGAGGCCAACCTACAACCACATATCGTCTGTATTGAAAGACTGTGGGAGGATTCAGCTGGTGA
AAAATGGTTGTATGGCTGTTGGTTTTACCGACCAAATGAAACATTCCACCTGGCTACACGAAAATTTCTA
GAAAAAGAAGTTTTTAAGAGTGACTATTACAACAAAGTTCCAGTTAGTAAAATTCTAGGCAAGTGTGTGG
TCATGTTTGTCAAGGAATACTTTAAGTTATGCCCAGAAAACTTCCGAGATGAGGATGTTTTTGTCTGTGA
ATCACGGTATTCTGCCAAAACCAAATCTTTTAAGAAAATTAAACTGTGGACCATGCCCATCAGCTCAGTC
AGGTTTGTCCCTCGGGATGTGCCTCTGCCTGTGGTTCGCGTGGCCTCTGTATTTGCAAATGCAGATAAAG
GTGATGATGAGAAGAATACAGACAACTCAGAGGACAGTCGAGCTGAAGACAATTTTAACTTGGAAAAGGA
AAAAGAAGATGTCCCTGTGGAAATGTCCAATGGTGAACCAGGTTGCCACTACTTTGAGCAGCTCCATTAC
AATGACATGTGGCTGAAGGTTGGCGACTGTGTCTTCATCAAGTCCCATGGCCTGGTGCGTCCTCGTGTGG
GCAGAATTGAAAAAGTATGGGTTCGAGATGGAGCTGCATATTTTTATGGCCCCATCTTCATTCACCCTGA
AGAAACAGAGCATGAGCCCACAAAAATGTTCTACAAAAAAGAAGTATTTCTGAGTAATCTGGAAGAAACC
TGCCCCATGACATGTATTCTCGGAAAGTGTGCTGTGTTGTCATTCAAGGACTTCCTCTCCTGCAGGCCAA
CTGAAATACCAGAAAATGACATTCTGCTTTGTGAGAGCCGCTACAATGAGAGCGACAAGCAGATGAAGAA
ATTCAAAGGATTGAAGAGGTTTTCACTCTCTGCTAAAGTGGTAGATGATGAAATTTACTACTTCAGAAAA
CCAATTGTTCCTCAGAAGGAGCCATCACCTTTGCTGGAAAAGAAGATCCAGTTGCTAGAAGCTAAATTTG
CCGAGTTAGAAGGTGGAGATGATGATATTGAAGAGATGGGAGAAGAAGATAGTGAGGTCATTGAACCTCC
TTCTCTACCTCAGCTTCAGACCCCCCTGGCCAGTGAGCTGGACCTCATGCCCTACACACCCCCACAGTCT
ACCCCAAAGTCTGCCAAAGGCAGTGCAAAGAAGGAAGGCTCCAAACGGAAAATCAACATGAGTGGCTACA
TCCTGTTCAGCAGTGAGATGAGGGCTGTGATTAAGGCCCAACACCCAGACTACTCTTTCGGGGAGCTCAG
CCGCCTGGTGGGGACAGAATGGAGAAATCTTGAGACAGCCAAGAAAGCAGAATATGAAGGCATGATGGGT
GGCTATCCGCCAGGCCTTCCACCTTTGCAGGGCCCAGTTGATGGCCTTGTTAGCATGGGCAGCATGCAGC
CACTTCACCCTGGGGGGCCTCCACCCCACCATCTTCCGCCAGGTGTGCCTGGCCTCCCGGGCATCCCACC
ACCGGGTGTGATGAACCAAGGAGTGGCCCCTATGGTAGGGACTCCAGCACCGGGTGGAAGTCCATATGGA
CAACAGGTGGGAGTTTTGGGGCCTCCAGGGCAGCAGGCACCACCTCCATATCCCGGCCCACATCCAGCTG
GACCCCCTGTCATACAGCAGCCAACAACACCCATGTTTGTAGCTCCCCCACCAAAGACCCAGCGGCTTCT
TCACTCAGAGGCCTACCTGAAATACATTGAAGGACTCAGTGCGGAGTCCAACAGCATTAGCAAGTGGGAT
CAGACACTGGCAGCTCGAAGACGCGACGTCCATTTGTCGAAAGAACAGGAGAGCCGCCTACCCTCTCACT
GGCTGAAAAGCAAAGGGGCCCACACCACCATGGCAGATGCCCTCTGGCGCCTTCGAGATTTGATGCTCCG
GGACACCCTCAACATTCGCCAAGCATACAACCTAGAAAATGTTTAAGAATTCCATACCGGTTACCGGGTA
GGGGAGGCGCTTTTCCCAAGGCAGTCTGGAGCATGCGCTTTAGCAGCCCCGCTGGGCACTTGGCGCTACA
CAAGTGGCCTCTGGCCTCGCACACATTCCACATCCACCGGTAGGCGCCAACCGGCTCCGTTCTTTGGTGG
CCCCTTCGCGCCACCTTCTACTCCTCCCCTAGTCAGGAAGTTCCCCCCCGCCCCGCAGCTCGCGTCGTGC
AGGACGTGACAAATGGAAGTAGCACGTCTCACTAGTCTCGTGCAGATGGACAGCACCGCTGAGCAATGGA
AGCGGGTAGGCCTTTGGGGCAGCGGCCAATAGCAGCTTTGCTCCTTCGCTTTCTGGGCTCAGAGGCTGGG
AAGGGGTGGGTCCGGGGGCGGGCTCAGGGGCGGGCTCAGGGGCGGGGCGGGCGCCCGAAGGTCCTCCGGA
GGCCCGGCATTCTGCACGCTTCAAAAGCGCACGTCTGCCGCGCTGTTCTCCTCTTCCTCATCTCCGGGCC
TTTCGACCTGCAGCCCAAGCTTACCATGACCGAGTACAAGCCCACGGTGCGCCTCGCCACCCGCGACGAC
GTCCCCAGGGCCGTACGCACCCTCGCCGCCGCGTTCGCCGACTACCCCGCCACGCGCCACACCGTCGATC
CGGACCGCCACATCGAGCGGGTCACCGAGCTGCAAGAACTCTTCCTCACGCGCGTCGGGCTCGACATCGG
CAAGGTGTGGGTCGCGGACGACGGCGCCGCGGTGGCGGTCTGGACCACGCCGGAGAGCGTCGAAGCGGGG
GCGGTGTTCGCCGAGATCGGCCCGCGCATGGCCGAGTTGAGCGGTTCCCGGCTGGCCGCGCAGCAACAGA
TGGAAGGCCTCCTGGCGCCGCACCGGCCCAAGGAGCCCGCGTGGTTCCTGGCCACCGTCGGCGTCTCGCC
CGACCACCAGGGCAAGGGTCTGGGCAGCGCCGTCGTGCTCCCCGGAGTGGAGGCGGCCGAGCGCGCCGGG
GTGCCCGCCTTCCTGGAGACCTCCGCGCCCCGCAACCTCCCCTTCTACGAGCGGCTCGGCTTCACCGTCA
CCGCCGACGTCGAGGTGCCCGAAGGACCGCGCACCTGGTGCATGACCCGCAAGCCCGGTGCCTGAAATTC
GATATCAAGCTTATCGATAATCAACCTCTGGATTACAAAATTTGTGAAAGATTGACTGGTATTCTTAACT
ATGTTGCTCCTTTTACGCTATGTGGATACGCTGCTTTAATGCCTTTGTATCATGCTATTGCTTCCCGTAT
GGCTTTCATTTTCTCCTCCTTGTATAAATCCTGGTTGCTGTCTCTTTATGAGGAGTTGTGGCCCGTTGTC
AGGCAACGTGGCGTGGTGTGCACTGTGTTTGCTGACGCAACCCCCACTGGTTGGGGCATTGCCACCACCT
GTCAGCTCCTTTCCGGGACTTTCGCTTTCCCCCTCCCTATTGCCACGGCGGAACTCATCGCCGCCTGCCT
TGCCCGCTGCTGGACAGGGGCTCGGCTGTTGGGCACTGACAATTCCGTGGTGTTGTCGGGGAAATCATCG
TCCTTTCCTTGGCTGCTCGCCTGTGTTGCCACCTGGATTCTGCGCGGGACGTCCTTCTGCTACGTCCCTT
CGGCCCTCAATCCAGCGGACCTTCCTTCCCGCGGCCTGCTGCCGGCTCTGCGGCCTCTTCCGCGTCTTCG
CCTTCGCCCTCAGACGAGTCGGATCTCCCTTTGGGCCGCCTCCCCGCATCGATACCGTCGACCTCGAGAC
CTAGAAAAACATGGAGCAATCACAAGTAGCAATACAGCAGCTACCAATGCTGATTGTGCCTGGCTAGAAG
CACAAGAGGAGGAGGAGGTGGGTTTTCCAGTCACACCTCAGGTACCTTTAAGACCAATGACTTACAAGGC
AGCTGTAGATCTTAGCCACTTTTTAAAAGAAAAGGGGGGACTGGAAGGGCTAATTCACTCCCAACGAAGA
CAAGATATCCTTGATCTGTGGATCTACCACACACAAGGCTACTTCCCTGATTGGCAGAACTACACACCAG
GGCCAGGGATCAGATATCCACTGACCTTTGGATGGTGCTACAAGCTAGTACCAGTTGAGCAAGAGAAGGT
AGAAGAAGCCAATGAAGGAGAGAACACCCGCTTGTTACACCCTGTGAGCCTGCATGGGATGGATGACCCG
GAGAGAGAAGTATTAGAGTGGAGGTTTGACAGCCGCCTAGCATTTCATCACATGGCCCGAGAGCTGCATC
CGGACTGTACTGGGTCTCTCTGGTTAGACCAGATCTGAGCCTGGGAGCTCTCTGGCTAACTAGGGAACCC
ACTGCTTAAGCCTCAATAAAGCTTGCCTTGAGTGCTTCAAGTAGTGTGTGCCCGTCTGTTGTGTGACTCT
GGTAACTAGAGATCCCTCAGACCCTTTTAGTCAGTGTGGAAAATCTCTAGCAGGGCCCGTTTAAACCCGC
TGATCAGCCTCGACTGTGCCTTCTAGTTGCCAGCCATCTGTTGTTTGCCCCTCCCCCGTGCCTTCCTTGA
CCCTGGAAGGTGCCACTCCCACTGTCCTTTCCTAATAAAATGAGGAAATTGCATCGCATTGTCTGAGTAG
GTGTCATTCTATTCTGGGGGGTGGGGTGGGGCAGGACAGCAAGGGGGAGGATTGGGAAGACAATAGCAGG
CATGCTGGGGATGCGGTGGGCTCTATGGCTTCTGAGGCGGAAAGAACCAGCTGGGGCTCTAGGGGGTATC
CCC
[124 nt withheld, positions 8474-8597]
C
[91 nt withheld, positions 8599-8689]
A
[49 nt withheld, positions 8691-8739]
CCTTTGACGTTGGAGTCCACGTTCTTT
[37 nt withheld, positions 8767-8803]
ACCCTATCTCGGTCTATTCTTTTGATTTATAAGGGATTTTGCCGATTTCGGCCTATTGGTTAAAAAATGA
GCTGATTTAACAAAAATTTAACGCGAATTAATTCTGTGGAATGTGTGTCAGTTAGGGTGTGGAAAGTCCC
CAGGCTCCCCAGCAGGCAGAAGTATGCAAAGCATGCATCTCAATTAGTCAGCAACCAGGTGTGGAAAGTC
CCCAGGCTCCCCAGCAGGCAGAAGTATGCAAAGCATGCATCTCAATTAGTCAGCAACCATAGTCCCGCCC
CTAACTCCGCCCATCCCGCCCCTAACTCCGCCCAGTTCCGCCCATTCTCCGCCCCATGGCTGACTAATTT
TTTTTATTTATGCAGAGGCCGAGGCCGCCTCTGCCTCTGAGCTATTCCAGAAGTAGTGAGGAGGCTTTTT
TGGAGGCCTAGGCTTTTGCAAAAAGCTCCCGGGAGCTTGTATATCCATTTTCGGATCTGATCAGCACGTG
TTGACAATTAATCATCGGCATAGTATATCGGCATAGTATAATACGACAAGGTGAGGAACTAAACCATGGC
CAAGTTGACCAGTGCCGTTCCGGTGCTCACCGCGCGCGACGTCGCCGGAGCGGTCGAGTTCTGGACCGAC
CGGCTCGGGTTCTCCCGGGACTTCGTGGAGGACGACTTCGCCGGTGTGGTCCGGGACGACGTGACCCTGT
TCATCAGCGCGGTCCAGGACCAGGTGGTGCCGGACAACACCCTGGCCTGGGTGTGGGTGCGCGGCCTGGA
CGAGCTGTACGCCGAGTGGTCGGAGGTCGTGTCCACGAACTTCCGGGACGCCTCCGGGCCGGCCATGACC
GAGATCGGCGAGCAGCCGTGGGGGCGGGAGTTCGCCCTGCGCGACCCGGCCGGCAACTGCGTGCACTTCG
TGGCCGAGGAGCAGGACTGACACGTGCTACGAGATTTCGATTCCACCGCCGCCTTCTATGAAAGGTTGGG
CTTCGGAATCGTTTTCCGGGACGCCGGCTGGATGATCCTCCAGCGCGGGGATCTCATGCTGGAGTTCTTC
GCCCACCCCAACTTGTTTATTGCAGCTTATAATGGTTACAAATAAAGCAATAGCATCACAAATTTCACAA
ATAAAGCATTTTTTTCACTGCATTCTAGTTGTGGTTTGTCCAAACTCATCAATGTATCTTATCATGTCTG
TATACCGTCGACCTCTAGCTAGAGCTTGGCGTAATCATGGTCATAGCTGTTTCCTGTGTGAAATTGTTAT
CCGCTCACAATTCCACACAACATACGAGCCGGAAGCATAAAGTGTAAAGCCTGGGGTGCCTAATGAGTGA
GCTAACTCACATTAATTGCGTTGCGCTCACTGCCCGCTTTCCAGTCGGGAAACCTGTCGTGCCAGCTGCA
TTAATGAATCGGCCAACGCGCGGGGAGAGGCGGTTTGCGTATTGGGCGCTCTTCCGCTTCCTCGCTCACT
GACTCGCTGCGCTCGGTCGTTCGGCTGCGGCGAGCGGTATCAGCTCACTCAAAGGCGGTAATACGGTTAT
CCACAGAATCAGGGGATAACGCAGGAAAGAACATGTGAGCAAAAGGCCAGCAAAAGGCCAGGAACCGTAA
AAAGGCCGCGTTGCTGGCGTTTTTCCATAGGCTCCGCCCCCCTGACGAGCATCACAAAAATCGACGCTCA
AGTCAGAGGTGGCGAAACCCGACAGGACTATAAAGATACCAGGCGTTTCCCCCTGGAAGCTCCCTCGTGC
GCTCTCCTGTTCCGACCCTGCCGCTTACCGGATACCTGTCCGCCTTTCTCCCTTCGGGAAGCGTGGCGCT
TTCTCATAGCTCACGCTGTAGGTATCTCAGTTCGGTGTAGGTCGTTCGCTCCAAGCTGGGCTGTGTGCAC
GAACCCCCCGTTCAGCCCGACCGCTGCGCCTTATCCGGTAACTATCGTCTTGAGTCCAACCCGGTAAGAC
ACGACTTATCGCCACTGGCAGCAGCCACTGGTAACAGGATTAGCAGAGCGAGGTATGTAGGCGGTGCTAC
AGAGTTCTTGAAGTGGTGGCCTAACTACGGCTACACTAGAAGAACAGTATTTGGTATCTGCGCTCTGCTG
AAGCCAGTTACCTTCGGAAAAAGAGTTGGTAGCTCTTGATCCGGCAAACAAACCACCGCTGGTAGCGGTG
GTTTTTTTGTTTGCAAGCAGCAGATTACGCGCAGAAAAAAAGGATCTCAAGAAGATCCTTTGATCTTTTC
TACGGGGTCTGACGCTCAGTGGAACGAAAACTCACGTTAAGGGATTTTGGTCATGAGATTATCAAAAAGG
ATCTTCACCTAGATCCTTTTAAATTAAAAATGAAGTTTTAAATCAATCTAAAGTATATATGAGTAAACTT
GGTCTGACAGTTACCAATGCTTAATCAGTGAGGCACCTATCTCAGCGATCTGTCTATTTCGTTCATCCAT
AGTTGCCTGACTCCCCGTCGTGTAGATAACTACGATACGGGAGGGCTTACCATCTGGCCCCAGTGCTGCA
ATGATACCGCGAGACCCACGCTCACCGGCTCCAGATTTATCAGCAATAAACCAGCCAGCCGGAAGGGCCG
AGCGCAGAAGTGGTCCTGCAACTTTATCCGCCTCCATCCAGTCTATTAATTGTTGCCGGGAAGCTAGAGT
AAGTAGTTCGCCAGTTAATAGTTTGCGCAACGTTGTTGCCATTGCTACAGGCATCGTGGTGTCACGCTCG
TCGTTTGGTATGGCTTCATTCAGCTCCGGTTCCCAACGATCAAGGCGAGTTACATGATCCCCCATGTTGT
GCAAAAAAGCGGTTAGCTCCTTCGGTCCTCCGATCGTTGTCAGAAGTAAGTTGGCCGCAGTGTTATCACT
CATGGTTATGGCAGCACTGCATAATTCTCTTACTGTCATGCCATCCGTAAGATGCTTTTCTGTGACTGGT
GAGTACTCAACCAAGTCATTCTGAGAATAGTGTATGCGGCGACCGAGTTGCTCTTGCCCGGCGTCAATAC
GGGATAATACCGCGCCACATAGCAGAACTTTAAAAGTGCTCATCATTGGAAAACGTTCTTCGGGGCGAAA
ACTCTCAAGGATCTTACCGCTGTTGAGATCCAGTTCGATGTAACCCACTCGTGCACCCAACTGATCTTCA
GCATCTTTTACTTTCACCAGCGTTTCTGGGTGAGCAAAAACAGGAAGGCAAAATGCCGCAAAAAAGGGAA
TAAGGGCGACACGGAAATGTTGAATACTCATACTCTTCCTTTTTCAATATTATTGAAGCATTTATCAGGG
TTATTGTCTCATGAGCGGATACATATTTGAATGTATTTAGAAAAATAAACAAATAGGGGTTCCGCGCACA
TTTCCCCGAAAAGTGCCACCTGACGTCGACGGATCGGGAGATCTCCCGATCCCCTATGGTGCACTCTCAG
TACAATCTGCTCTGATGCCGCATAGTTAAGCCAGTATCTGCTCCCTGCTTGTGTGTTGGAGGTCGCTGAG
TAGTGCGCGAGCAAAATTTAAGCTACAACAAGGCAAGGCTTGACCGACAATTGCATGAAGAATCTGCTTA
GGGTTAGGCGTTTTGCGCTGCTTCGCGATGTACGGGCCAGATATACGCGTTGACATTGATTATTGACTAG
TTATTAATAGTAATCAATTACGGGGTCATTAGTTCATAGCCCATATATGGAGTTCCGCGTTACATAACTT
ACGGTAAATGGCCCGCCTGGCTGACCGCCCAACGACCCCCGCCCATTGACGTCAATAATGACGTATGTTC
CCATAGTAACGCCAATAGGGACTTTCCATTGACGTCAATGGGTGGAGTATTTACGGTAAACTGCCCACTT
GGCAGTACATCAAGTGTATCATATGCCAAGTACGCCCCCTATTGACGTCAATGACGGTAAATGGCCCGCC
TGGCATTATGCCCAGTACATGACCTTATGGGACTTTCCTACTTGGCAGTACATCTACGTATTAGTCATCG
CTATTACCATGGTGATGCGGTTTTGGCAGTACATCAATGGGCGTGGATAGCGGTTTGACTCACGGGGATT
TCCAAGTCTCCACCCCATTGACGTCAATGGGAGTTTGTTTTGGCACCAAAATCAACGGGACTTTCCAAAA
TGTCGTAACAACTCCGCCCCATTGACGCAAATGGGCGGTAGGCGTGTACGGTGGGAGGTCTATATAAGCA
GCGCGTTTTGCCTGTACTGGGTCTCTCTGGTTAGACCAGATCTGAGCCTGGGAGCTCTCTGGCTAACTAG
GGAACCCACTGCTTAAGCCTCAATAAAGCTTGCCTTGAGTGCTTCAAGTAGTGTGTGCCCGTCTGTTGTG
TGACTCTGGTAACTAGAGATCCCTCAGACCCTTTTAGTCAGTGTGGAAAATCTCTAGCAGTGGCGCCCGA
ACAGGGACTTGAAAGCGAAAGGGAAACCAGAGGAGCTCTCTCGACGCAGGACTCGGCTTGCTGAAGCGCG
CACGGCAAGAGGCGAGGGGCGGCGACTGGTGAGTACGCCAAAAATTTTGACTAGCGGAGGCTAGAAGGAG
AGAGATGGGTGCGAGAGCGTCAGTATTAAGCGGGGGAGAATTAGATCGCGATGGGAAAAAATTCGGTTAA
GGCCAGGGGGAAAGAAAAAATATAAATTAAAACATATAGTATGGGCAAGCAGGGAGCTAGAACGATTCGC
AGTTAATCCTGGCCTGTTAGAAACATCAGAAGGCTGTAGACAAATACTGGGACAGCTACAACCATCCCTT
CAGACAGGATCAGAAGAACTTAGATCATTATATAATACAGTAGCAACCCTCTATTGTGTGCATCAAAGGA
TAGAGATAAAAGACACCAAGGAAGCTTTAGACAAGATAGAGGAAGAGCAAAACAAAAGTAAGACCACCGC
ACAGCAAGCGGCCGCTGATCTTCAGACCTGGAGGAGGAGATATGAGGGACAATTGGAGAAGTGAATTATA
TAAATATAAAGTAGTAAAAATTGAACCATTAGGAGTAGCACCCACCAAGGCAAAGAGAAGAGTGGTGCAG
AGAGAAAAAAGAGCAGTGGGAATAGGAGCTTTGTTCCTTGGGTTCTTGGGAGCAGCAGGAAGCACTATGG
GCGCAGCGTCAATGACGCTGACGGTACAGGCCAGACAATTATTGTCTGGTATAGTGCAGCAGCAGAACAA
TTTGCTGAGGGCTATTGAGGCGCAACAGCATCTGTTGCAACTCACAGTCTGGGGCATCAAGCAGCTCCAG
GCAAGAATCCTGGCTGTGGAAAGATACCTAAAGGATCAACAGCTCCTGGGGATTTGGGGTTGCTCTGGAA
AACTCATTTGCACCACTGCTGTGCCTTGGAATGCTAGTTGGAGTAATAAATCTCTGGAACAGATTTGGAA
TCACACGACCTGGATGGAGTGGGACAGAGAAATTAACAATTACACAAGCTTAATACACTCCTTAATTGAA
GAATCGCAAAACCAGCAAGAAAAGAATGAACAAGAATTATTGGAATTAGATAAATGGGCAAGTTTGTGGA
ATTGGTTTAACATAACAAATTGGCTGTGGTATATAAAATTATTCATAATGATAGTAGGAGGCTTGGTAGG
TTTAAGAATAGTTTTTGCTGTACTTTCTATAGTGAATAGAGTTAGGCAGGGATATT
